>Addgene plasmid #220366 | pCAG-2dV-Camui (wt) | addgene full sequence | sequence record 434512 | Addgene NGS Result
GGTCGATCGACATTGATTATTGACTAGTTATTAATAGTAATCAATTACGGGGTCATTAGTTCATAGCCCA
TATATGGAGTTCCGCGTTACATAACTTACGGTAAATGGCCCGCCTGGCTGACCGCCCAACGACCCCCGCC
CATTGACGTCAATAATGACGTATGTTCCCATAGTAACGCCAATAGGGACTTTCCATTGACGTCAATGGGT
GGAGTATTTACGGTAAACTGCCCACTTGGCAGTACATCAAGTGTATCATATGCCAAGTACGCCCCCTATT
GACGTCAATGACGGTAAATGGCCCGCCTGGCATTATGCCCAGTACATGACCTTATGGGACTTTCCTACTT
GGCAGTACATCTACGTATTAGTCATCGCTATTACCATGGTCGAGGTGAGCCCCACGTTCTGCTTCACTCT
CCCCATCTCCCCCCCCTCCCCACCCCCAATTTTGTATTTATTTATTTTTTAATTATTTTGTGCAGCGATG
GGGGCGGGGGGGGGGGGGGGGGCGCGCGCCRGGSGGGGSGGGGSGGGGSGRGGGGSGGGGSGGGGCGRGG
CGGAGAGGTGCGGCGGCAGCCAATCAGAGCGGCGCGCTCCGAAAGTTTCCTTTTATGGCGAGGCGGCGGC
GGCGGCGGCCCTATAAAAAGCGAAGCGCGCGGCGGGCGGGAGTCGCTGCGCGCTGCCTTCGCCCCGTGCC
CCGCTCCGCCGCCGCCTCGCGCCGCCCGCCCCGGCTCTGACTGACCGCGTTACTCCCACAGGTGAGCGGG
CGGGACGGCCCTTCTCCTCCGGGCTGTAATTAGCGCTTGGTTTAATGACGGCTTGTTTCTTTTCTGTGGC
TGCGTGAAAGCCTTGAGGGGCTCCGGGAGGGCCCTTTGTGCGGGGGGAGCGGCTCGGGGGGTGCGTGCGT
GTGTGTGTGCGTGGGGAGCGCCGCGTGCGGCTCCGCGCTGCCCGGCGGCTGTGAGCGCTGCGGGCGCGGC
GCGGGGCTTTGTGCGCTCCGCAGTGTGCGCGAGGGGAGCGCGGCCGGGGGCGGTGCCCCGCGGTGCGGGG
GGGGCTGCGAGGGGAACAAAGGCTGCGTGCGGGGTGTGTGCGTGGGGGGGTGAGCAGGGGGTGTGGGCGC
GTCGGTCGGGCTGCAACCCCCCCTGCACCCCCCTCCCCGAGTTGCTGAGCACGGCCCGGCTTCGGGTGCG
GGGCTCCGTACGGGGCGTGGCGCGGGGCTCGCCGTGCCGGGCGGGGGGTGGCGGCAGGTGGGGGTGCCGG
GCGGGGCGGGGCCGCCTCGGGCCGGGGRGGGCTCGGGGGAGGGGCGCGGCGGCCCCCGGAGCGCCGGCGG
CTGTCGAGGCGCGGCGAGCCGCAGCCATTGCCTTTTATGGTAATCGTGCGAGAGGGCGCAGGGACTTCCT
TTGTCCCAAATCTGTGCGGAGCCGAAATCTGGGAGGCGCCGCCGCACCCCCTCTAGCGGGCGCGGGGCGA
AGCGGTGCGGCGCCGGCAGGAAGGAAATGGGCGGGGAGGGCCTTCGTGCGTCGCCGCGCCGCCGTCCCCT
TCTCCCTCTCCAGCCTCGGGGCTGTCCGCGGGGGGACGGCTGCCTTCGGGGGGGACGGGGCAGGGCGGGG
TTCGGCTTCTGGCGTGTGACCGGCGGCTCTAGCTAGAGCCTCTGCTAACCATGTTCATGCCTTCTTCTTT
TTCCTACAGCTCCTGGGCAACGTGCTGGTTATTGTGCTGTCTCATCATTTTGGCAAAGAATTCGCTAGCG
CTACCGGTCGCCACCATGGTGAGCAAGGGCGAGGAGCTGTTCACCGGGGTGGTGCCCATCCTGGTCGAGC
TGGACGGCGACGTAAACGGCCACAAGTTCAGCGTGTCCGGCGAGGGCGAGGGCGATGCCACCTACGGCAA
GCTGACCCTGAAGCTGATCTGCACCACCGGCAAGCTGCCCGTGCCCTGGCCCACCCTCGTGACCACCCTG
GGCTACGGCCTGCAGTGCTTCGCCCGCTACCCCGACCACATGAAGCAGCACGACTTCTTCAAGTCCGCCA
TGCCCGAAGGCTACGTCCAGGAGCGCACCATCTTCTTCAAGGACGACGGCAACTACAAGACCCGCGCCGA
GGTGAAGTTCGAGGGCGACACCCTGGTGAACCGCATCGAGCTGAAGGGCATCGACTTCAAGGAGGACGGC
AACATCCTGGGGCACAAGCTGGAGTACAACTGGAACAGCCACAACGTCTATATCACCGCCGACAAGCAGA
AGAACGGCATCAAGGCCAACTTCAAGATCCGCCACAACATCGAGGACGGCGGCGTGCAGCTCGCCGACCA
CTACCAGCAGAACACCCCCATCGGCGACGGCCCCGTGCTGCTGCCCGACAACCACTACCTGAGCTACCAG
TCCAAGCTGAGCAAAGACCCCAACGAGAAGCGCGATCACATGGTCCTGCTGGAGTTCGTGACCGCCGCCG
GGATCACTCTCGGCATGGACGAGCTGTACAAGTCCGGAGCGCTACAGGTCGCCACCATGGTGAGCAAGGG
CGAGGAGCTGTTCACCGGGGTGGTGCCCATCCTGGTCGAGCTGGACGGCGACGTAAACGGCCACAAGTTC
AGCGTGTCCGGCGAGGGCGAGGGCGATGCCACCTACGGCAAGCTGACCCTGAAGCTGATCTGCACCACCG
GCAAGCTGCCCGTGCCCTGGCCCACCCTCGTGACCACCCTGGGCTACGGCCTGCAGTGCTTCGCCCGCTA
CCCCGACCACATGAAGCAGCACGACTTCTTCAAGTCCGCCATGCCCGAAGGCTACGTCCAGGAGCGCACC
ATCTTCTTCAAGGACGACGGCAACTACAAGACCCGCGCCGAGGTGAAGTTCGAGGGCGACACCCTGGTGA
ACCGCATCGAGCTGAAGGGCATCGACTTCAAGGAGGACGGCAACATCCTGGGGCACAAGCTGGAGTACAA
CTGGAACAGCCACAACGTCTATATCACCGCCGACAAGCAGAAGAACGGCATCAAGGCCAACTTCAAGATC
CGCCACAACATCGAGGACGGCGGCGTGCAGCTCGCCGACCACTACCAGCAGAACACCCCCATCGGCGACG
GCCCCGTGCTGCTGCCCGACAACCACTACCTGAGCTACCAGTCCAAGCTGAGCAAAGACCCCAACGAGAA
GCGCGATCACATGGTCCTGCTGGAGTTCGTGACCGCCGCCGGGATCACTCTCGGCATGGACGAGCTGTAC
AAGTCTGGTCTCAGATCTCGAGCTATGGCTACCATCACCTGCACCCGATTCACGGAAGAGTACCAGCTCT
TCGAGGAACTGGGAAAGGGAGCCTTCTCCGTGGTGCGCAGGTGTGTGAAGGTGCTGGCTGGCCAGGAGTA
TGCTGCCAAGATTATCAACACCAAGAAGCTCTCAGCCAGAGATCACCAGAAGTTGGAACGCGAGGCCCGC
ATCTGCCGCTTGTTGAAGCACCCCAATATCGTCCGACTCCATGACAGCATCTCCGAGGAGGGGCACCACT
ACCTTATCTTCGATCTGGTCACTGGTGGGGAGCTGTTCGAAGACATTGTGGCCCGGGAGTATTACAGTGA
GGCTGATGCCAGCCACTGTATCCAGCAGATCCTGGAGGCTGTGCTACACTGTCACCAGATGGGGGTGGTG
CATCGCGACCTGAAGCCTGAGAATCTGTTGCTGGCTTCGAAGCTCAAGGGTGCTGCGGTGAAGCTGGCAG
ACTTTGGCCTGGCCATAGAGGTTGAGGGAGAGCAGCAGGCATGGTTTGGGTTCGCAGGGACACCTGGATA
CCTCTCCCCAGAAGTGCTGCGGAAGGACCCATACGGGAAGCCTGTGGACCTGTGGGCCTGTGGCGTCATC
CTGTATATCTTGCTGGTTGGGTATCCCCCATTCTGGGATGAGGACCAGCACCGCCTGTACCAGCAGATCA
AAGCTGGTGCCTACGATTTCCCATCACCAGAATGGGACACCGTCACCCCGGAAGCCAAGGATCTGATCAA
TAAGATGCTGACCATCAACCCGTCCAAACGCATCACGGCCGCTGAGGCTCTCAAGCACCCCTGGATCTCG
CACCGCTCCACTGTGGCCTCCTGCATGCACAGACAGGAGACCGTGGACTGCCTGAAGAAGTTCAATGCCA
GGAGGAAACTGAAGGGAGCCATCCTCACCACTATGCTGGCCACCAGGAACTTCTCCGGAGGGAAGAGTGG
AGGAAACAAGAAGAATGATGGCGTGAAGGAATCCTCTGAGAGCACCAACACCACCATCGAGGATGAAGAC
ACCAAAGTGCGCAAACAGGAAATTATCAAAGTGACAGAGCAGCTGATCGAAGCCATAAGCAATGGAGACT
TTGAATCCTACACGAAGATGTGCGACCCTGGAATGACAGCCTTTGAACCGGAGGCCCTGGGGAACCTGGT
CGAGGGCCTGGACTTTCATCGATTCTATTTTGAAAACCTGTGGTCCCGGAACAGCAAGCCCGTGCACACC
ACCATCCTGAACCCTCACATCCACCTGATGGGTGACGAGTCAGCCTGCATCGCCTACATCCGCATCACTC
AGTACCTGGATGCGGGTGGCATCCCCCGCACGGCCCAGTCAGAGGAGACCCGTGTCTGGCACCGCAGGGA
TGGAAAATGGCAGATCGTCCACTTCCACAGATCTGGGGCGCCCTCCGTCCTGCCCCATGGACTAGCGCTA
CCGGTCGCCACCATGGTGAGCAAGGGCGAGGAGCTGTTCACCGGGGTGGTGCCCATCCTGGTCGAGCTGG
ACGGCGACGTAAACGGCCACAAGTTCAGCGTGTCCGGCGAGGGCGAGGGCGATGCCACCTACGGCAAGCT
GACCCTGAAGTTCATCTGCACCACCGGCAAGCTGCCCGTGCCCTGGCCCACCCTCGTGACCACCCTGACC
TACGGCGTGCAGTGCTTCAGCCGCTACCCCGACCACATGAAGCAGCACGACTTCTTCAAGTCCGCCATGC
CCGAAGGCTACGTCCAGGAGCGCACCATCTTCTTCAAGGACGACGGCAACTACAAGACCCGCGCCGAGGT
GAAGTTCGAGGGCGACACCCTGGTGAACCGCATCGAGCTGAAGGGCATCGACTTCAAGGAGGACGGCAAC
ATCCTGGGGCACAAGCTGGAGTACAACTACAACAGCCACAACGTCTATATCATGGCCGACAAGCAGAAGA
ACGGCATCAAGGTGAACTTCAAGATCCGCCACAACATCGAGGACGGCAGCGTGCAGCTCGCCGACCACTA
CCAGCAGAACACCCCCATCGGCGACGGCCCCGTGCTGCTGCCCGACAACCACTACCTGAGCACCCAGTCC
AAGCTGAGCAAAGACCCCAACGAGAAGCGCGATCACATGGTCCTGCTGGAGTTCGTGACCGCCGCCGGGA
TCACTCTCGGCATGGACGAGCTGTACAAGTAGTCTAGAGTCGACGGATCTTTTTCCCTCTGCCAAAAATT
ATGGGGACATCATGAAGCCCCTTGAGCATCTGACTTCTGGCTAATAAAGGAAATTTATTTTCATTGCAAT
AGTGTGTTGGAATTTTTTGTGTCTCTCACTCGGAAGGACATATGGGAGGGCAAATCATTTAAAACATCAG
AATGAGTATTTGGTTTAGAGTTTGGCAACATATGCCCATATGCTGGCTGCCATGAACAAAGGTTGGCTAT
AAAGAGGTCATCAGTATATGAAACAGCCCCCTGCTGTCCATTCCTTATTCCATAGAAAAGCCTTGACTTG
AGGTTAGATTTTTTTTATATTTTGTTTTGTGTTATTTTTTTCTTTAACATCCCTAAAATTTTCCTTACAT
GTTTTACTAGCCAGATTTTTCCTCCTCTCCTGACTACTCCCAGTCATAGCTGTCCCTCTTCTCTTATGGA
GATCCCTCGACCTGCAGCCCAAGCTTGGCGTAATCATGGTCATAGCTGTTTCCTGTGTGAAATTGTTATC
CGCTCACAATTCCACACAACATACGAGCCGGAAGCATAAAGTGTAAAGCCTGGGGTGCCTAATGAGTGAG
CTAACTCACATTAATTGCGTTGCGCTCACTGCCCGCTTTCCAGTCGGGAAACCTGTCGTGCCAGCGGATC
CGCATCTCAATTAGTCAGCAACCATAGTCCCGCCCCTAACTCCGCCCATCCCGCCCCTAACTCCGCCCAG
TTCCGCCCATTCTCCGCCCCATGGCTGACTAATTTTTTTTATTTATGCAGAGGCCGAGGCCGCCTCGGCC
TCTGAGCTATTCCAGAAGTAGTGAGGAGGCTTTTTTGGAGGCCTAGGCTTTTGCAAAAAGCTAACTTGTT
TATTGCAGCTTATAATGGTTACAAATAAAGCAATAGCATCACAAATTTCACAAATAAAGCATTTTTTTCA
CTGCATTCTAGTTGTGGTTTGTCCAAACTCATCAATGTATCTTATCATGTCTGGATCCGCTGCATTAATG
AATCGGCCAACGCGCGGGGAGAGGCGGTTTGCGTATTGGGCGCTCTTCCGCTTCCTCGCTCACTGACTCG
CTGCGCTCGGTCGTTCGGCTGCGGCGAGCGGTATCAGCTCACTCAAAGGCGGTAATACGGTTATCCACAG
AATCAGGGGATAACGCAGGAAAGAACATGTGAGCAAAAGGCCAGCAAAAGGCCAGGAACCGTAAAAAGGC
CGCGTTGCTGGCGTTTTTCCATAGGCTCCGCCCCCCTGACGAGCATCACAAAAATCGACGCTCAAGTCAG
AGGTGGCGAAACCCGACAGGACTATAAAGATACCAGGCGTTTCCCCCTGGAAGCTCCCTCGTGCGCTCTC
CTGTTCCGACCCTGCCGCTTACCGGATACCTGTCCGCCTTTCTCCCTTCGGGAAGCGTGGCGCTTTCTCA
TAGCTCACGCTGTAGGTATCTCAGTTCGGTGTAGGTCGTTCGCTCCAAGCTGGGCTGTGTGCACGAACCC
CCCGTTCAGCCCGACCGCTGCGCCTTATCCGGTAACTATCGTCTTGAGTCCAACCCGGTAAGACACGACT
TATCGCCACTGGCAGCAGCCACTGGTAACAGGATTAGCAGAGCGAGGTATGTAGGCGGTGCTACAGAGTT
CTTGAAGTGGTGGCCTAACTACGGCTACACTAGAAGAACAGTATTTGGTATCTGCGCTCTGCTGAAGCCA
GTTACCTTCGGAAAAAGAGTTGGTAGCTCTTGATCCGGCAAACAAACCACCGCTGGTAGCGGTGGTTTTT
TTGTTTGCAAGCAGCAGATTACGCGCAGAAAAAAAGGATCTCAAGAAGATCCTTTGATCTTTTCTACGGG
GTCTGACGCTCAGTGGAACGAAAACTCACGTTAAGGGATTTTGGTCATGAGATTATCAAAAAGGATCTTC
ACCTAGATCCTTTTAAATTAAAAATGAAGTTTTAAATCAATCTAAAGTATATATGAGTAAACTTGGTCTG
ACAGTTACCAATGCTTAATCAGTGAGGCACCTATCTCAGCGATCTGTCTATTTCGTTCATCCATAGTTGC
CTGACTCCCCGTCGTGTAGATAACTACGATACGGGAGGGCTTACCATCTGGCCCCAGTGCTGCAATGATA
CCGCGAGACCCACGCTCACCGGCTCCAGATTTATCAGCAATAAACCAGCCAGCCGGAAGGGCCGAGCGCA
GAAGTGGTCCTGCAACTTTATCCGCCTCCATCCAGTCTATTAATTGTTGCCGGGAAGCTAGAGTAAGTAG
TTCGCCAGTTAATAGTTTGCGCAACGTTGTTGCCATTGCTACAGGCATCGTGGTGTCACGCTCGTCGTTT
GGTATGGCTTCATTCAGCTCCGGTTCCCAACGATCAAGGCGAGTTACATGATCCCCCATGTTGTGCAAAA
AAGCGGTTAGCTCCTTCGGTCCTCCGATCGTTGTCAGAAGTAAGTTGGCCGCAGTGTTATCACTCATGGT
TATGGCAGCACTGCATAATTCTCTTACTGTCATGCCATCCGTAAGATGCTTTTCTGTGACTGGTGAGTAC
TCAACCAAGTCATTCTGAGAATAGTGTATGCGGCGACCGAGTTGCTCTTGCCCGGCGTCAATACGGGATA
ATACCGCGCCACATAGCAGAACTTTAAAAGTGCTCATCATTGGAAAACGTTCTTCGGGGCGAAAACTCTC
AAGGATCTTACCGCTGTTGAGATCCAGTTCGATGTAACCCACTCGTGCACCCAACTGATCTTCAGCATCT
TTTACTTTCACCAGCGTTTCTGGGTGAGCAAAAACAGGAAGGCAAAATGCCGCAAAAAAGGGAATAAGGG
CGACACGGAAATGTTGAATACTCATACTCTTCCTTTTTCAATATTATTGAAGCATTTATCAGGGTTATTG
TCTCATGAGCGGATACATATTTGAATGTATTTAGAAAAATAAACAAATAGGGGTTCCGCGCACATTTCCC
CGAAAAGTGCCACCTG
Features (pLannotate 1.2.2; 20 found; start..end, strand, type, name):
      9..388     +  enhancer       CMV enhancer: human cytomegalovirus immediate early enhancer
    390..668     +  promoter       chicken β-actin promoter: No description available
    669..1689    +  intron         chimeric intron: chimera between introns from chicken β-actin and rabbit β-globin
   1687..1743    +  CDS            HBB (fragment): HBB_LEPEU - Experimental evidence at protein level: Swiss-Prot protein existence level 1. Involved in oxygen transport from the lung to the various peripheral tissues. From Lepus europaeus (European hare).
   1766..2482    +  CDS            mVenus: mVenus is a basic (constitutively fluorescent) yellow fluorescent protein published in 2006, derived from Aequorea victoria. It is reported to be a rapidly-maturing monomer with moderate acid sensitivity.
   2507..3223    +  CDS            mVenus: mVenus is a basic (constitutively fluorescent) yellow fluorescent protein published in 2006, derived from Aequorea victoria. It is reported to be a rapidly-maturing monomer with moderate acid sensitivity.
   3245..4678    +  CDS            Camk2a: KCC2A_MOUSE - Experimental evidence at protein level: Swiss-Prot protein existence level 1. [Isoform Alpha KAP]: Has no kinase activity. From Mus musculus (Mouse).
   4703..5419    +  CDS            mEGFP: mEGFP is a basic (constitutively fluorescent) green fluorescent protein published in 2002, derived from Aequorea victoria. It has moderate acid sensitivity.
   5503..5558    +  polyA_signal   β-globin poly(A) signal: rabbit β-globin polyadenylation signal (Gil and Proudfoot, 1987)
   5943..5959    -  protein_bind   lac operator: The lac repressor binds to the lac operator to inhibit transcription in E. coli. This inhibition can be relieved by adding lactose or isopropyl-β-D-thiogalactopyranoside (IPTG). lac repressor encoded by lacI
   5967..5997    -  promoter       lac promoter: promoter for the E. coli lac operon
   6012..6033    -  protein_bind   CAP binding site: CAP binding activates transcription in the presence of cAMP. E. coli catabolite activator protein
   6046..6085    -  CDS            lacI (fragment): lac repressor; lacI; The lac repressor binds to the lac operator to inhibit transcription in E. coli. This inhibition can be relieved by adding lactose or isopropyl-β-D-thiogalactopyranoside (IPTG).
   6092..6114    +  promoter       SV40 promoter (fragment): SV40 enhancer and early promoter
   6138..6273    +  rep_origin     SV40 ori: SV40 origin of replication
   6293..6427    +  polyA_signal   SV40 poly(A) signal: SV40 polyadenylation signal
   6429..6483    -  CDS            lacI (fragment): lac repressor; lacI; The lac repressor binds to the lac operator to inhibit transcription in E. coli. This inhibition can be relieved by adding lactose or isopropyl-β-D-thiogalactopyranoside (IPTG).
   6666..7254    -  rep_origin     ori: high-copy-number ColE1/pMB1/pBR322/pUC origin of replication
   7425..8285    -  CDS            AmpR: β-lactamase; bla; confers resistance to ampicillin, carbenicillin, and related antibiotics
   8286..8390    -  promoter       AmpR promoter: bla
