[The description below was written by a language model from this plasmid's Addgene catalogue record and pLannotate feature annotations shown in this document.]
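Description:
pCAG-2dV-Camui (wt) is a mammalian expression plasmid of about 8.4 kb, built on a pCAG backbone, that encodes an improved fluorescence-lifetime imaging (FLIM) sensor for activation of CaMKIIα in the cytosol. It is maintained in E. coli through a high-copy ColE1/pUC-type origin and selected with ampicillin via the AmpR (β-lactamase) gene and its own promoter. The backbone also carries lac promoter/operator remnants, short lacI fragments, and an SV40 origin with an adjacent SV40 poly(A) signal. The SV40 origin can support episomal replication in cells expressing large T antigen. No mammalian selection marker is annotated.

The roughly 3.7 kb insert, cloned between NheI and XbaI sites, is a single fusion reading frame: two tandem copies of mVenus carrying the Y145W substitution, then wild-type rat CaMKIIα, then monomeric EGFP (A206K) at the C terminus. The automated annotation matched the kinase to the mouse orthologue, but the catalogue record gives rat as the source. Expression is driven by the CAG promoter, made up of the CMV immediate-early enhancer, the chicken β-actin promoter and a chimeric β-actin/β-globin intron. Transcripts are terminated by the rabbit β-globin polyadenylation signal.

The record describes the protein as a FRET-based conformation sensor. The natural reading is that mEGFP serves as the donor and the paired mVenus(Y145W) units as acceptors, so that conformational change in the kinase on activation alters FRET efficiency and hence the donor's fluorescence lifetime. The construct is intended for imaging CaMKII activation in live mammalian cells, and the associated work concerns dendritic CaMKII signalling during synaptic plasticity.
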