Addgene plasmid #220366: pCAG-2dV-Camui (wt)
Purpose: Improved FLIM sensor for CaMK2-alpha activation (mammalian expression, cytosol)
Depositing lab: Ryohei Yasuda. Publication: Dendritic, delayed, stochastic CaMKII activation in behavioural time scale plasticity. Jain A, Nakahata Y, Pancani T, Watabe T, Rusina P, South K, Adachi K, Yan L, Simorowski N, Furukawa H, Yasuda R. Nature. 2024 Oct 9. doi: 10.1038/s41586-024-08021-8. PubMed 39385027.
Backbone
  Vector backbone: pCAG
  Backbone size w/o insert (bp): 4758
  Total vector size (bp): 8415
  Vector type: Mammalian Expression
Growth in bacteria
  Bacterial resistance: Ampicillin, 100 μg/mL
  Growth temperature: 37°C
  Growth strain: DH5alpha
  Copy number: High Copy
Gene/Insert
  Gene/Insert name: mVenus(Y145W)-mVenus(Y145W)-rat CaMK2 alpha(wt)-mEGFP(A206K) (alt names: 2dV-Camui(wt); FRET-based conformation sensor for calcium/calmodulin-dependent protein kinase type II subunit alpha)
  Species: R. norvegicus (rat), Synthetic
  Insert size (bp): 3657
  GenBank ID: NM_012920.1, NP_037052.1
  Entrez Gene: Camk2a (a.k.a. PK2CDD, PKCCD)
  Promoter: CAG
  Tag / fusion protein: mVenus(Y145W)-mVenus(Y145W) (N terminal on insert); mEGFP(A206K) (C terminal on insert)
  Cloning method: Restriction Enzyme; 5′ cloning site NheI (not destroyed); 3′ cloning site XbaI (not destroyed)
  Sequencing primers: 5′ GGTTCGGCTTCTGGCGTGTGACC; 3′ TTTTGGCAGAGGGAAAAAGA
Terms and licenses: Academic/Nonprofit Terms; Industry Terms: Not Available to Industry
Depositor comments: Please visit https://www.biorxiv.org/content/10.1101/2023.08.01.549180v1.full.pdf for bioRxiv preprint.
How to cite: pCAG-2dV-Camui (wt) was a gift from Ryohei Yasuda (Addgene plasmid # 220366 ; http://n2t.net/addgene:220366 ; RRID:Addgene_220366)
